>Addgene plasmid #111911 | pCB32 | depositor full sequence | sequence record 210455 | Entire plasmid
GACGGTCACAGCTTGTCTGTAAGCGGATCTCCACGGGACCCACAGTCGTAGATGCGTCACGTGTCTTTGA
AAAGATAATGTATGATTATGCTTTCACTCATATTTATACAGAAACTTGATGTTTTCTTTCGAGTATATAC
AAGGTGATTACATGTACGTTTGAAGTACAACTCTAGATTTTGTAGTGCCCTCTTGGGCTAGCGGTAAAGG
TGCGCATTTTTTCACACCCTACAATGTTCTGTTCAAAAGATTTTGGTCAAACGCTGTAGAAGTGAAAGTT
GGTGCGCATGTTTCGGCGTTCGAAACTTCTCCGCAGTGAAAGATAAATGATCGTTAGTGCAAGCTTTCAA
ACGTTTTAGAGCTAGAAATAGCAAGTTAAAATAAGGCTAGTCCGTTATCAACTTGAAAAAGTGGCACCGA
GTCGGTGGTGCTTTTTTTGTTTTTTATGTCTGTTTAAACAATGTATGAAACCCTGTATGGAGAGTGATTC
TGGCGTTTTTCCATAGGCTCCGCCCCCCTGACGAGCATCACAAAAATCGACGCTCAAGTCAGAGGTGGCG
AAACCCGACAGGACTATAAAGATACCAGGCGTTTCCCCCTGGAAGCTCCCTCGTGCGCTCTCCTGTTCCG
ACCCTGCCGCTTACCGGATACCTGTCCGCCTTTCTCCCTTCGGGAAGCGTGGCGCTTTCTCATAGCTCAC
GCTGTAGGTATCTCAGTTCGGTGTAGGTCGTTCGCTCCAAGCTGGGCTGTGTGCACGAACCCCCCGTTCA
GCCCGACCGCTGCGCCTTATCCGGTAACTATCGTCTTGAGTCCAACCCGGTAAGACACGACTTATCGCCA
CTGGCAGCAGCCACTGGTAACAGGATTAGCAGAGCGAGGTATGTAGGCGGTGCTACAGAGTTCTTGAAGT
GGTGGCCTAACTACGGCTACACTAGAAGAACAGTATTTGGTATCTGCGCTCTGCTGAAGCCAGTTACCTT
CGGAAAAAGAGTTGGTAGCTCTTGATCCGGCAAACAAACCACCGCTGGTAGCGGTGGTTTTTTTGTTTGC
AAGCAGCAGATTACGCGCAGAAAAAAAGGATCTCAAGAAGATCCTTTGATCTTTTCTACGGGGTCTGACG
CTCAGTGGAACGAAAACTCACGTTAAGGGATTTTGGTCATGAGATTATCAAAAAGGATCTTCACCTAGAT
CCTTTTAAATTAAAAATGAAGTTTTAAATCAATCTAAAGTATATATGAGTAAACTTGGTCTGACAGTTAC
CAATGCTTAATCAGTGAGGCACCTATCTCAGCGATCTGTCTATTTCGTTCATCCATAGTTGCCTGACTCC
CCGTCGTGTAGATAACTACGATACGGGAGGGCTTACCATCTGGCCCCAGTGCTGCAATGATACCGCGAGA
CCCACGCTCACCGGCTCCAGATTTATCAGCAATAAACCAGCCAGCCGGAAGGGCCGAGCGCAGAAGTGGT
CCTGCAACTTTATCCGCCTCCATCCAGTCTATTAATTGTTGCCGGGAAGCTAGAGTAAGTAGTTCGCCAG
TTAATAGTTTGCGCAACGTTGTTGCCATTGCTACAGGCATCGTGGTGTCACGCTCGTCGTTTGGTATGGC
TTCATTCAGCTCCGGTTCCCAACGATCAAGGCGAGTTACATGATCCCCCATGTTGTGCAAAAAAGCGGTT
AGCTCCTTCGGTCCTCCGATCGTTGTCAGAAGTAAGTTGGCCGCAGTGTTATCACTCATGGTTATGGCAG
CACTGCATAATTCTCTTACTGTCATGCCATCCGTAAGATGCTTTTCTGTGACTGGTGAGTACTCAACCAA
GTCATTCTGAGAATAGTGTATGCGGCGACCGAGTTGCTCTTGCCCGGCGTCAATACGGGATAATACCGCG
CCACATAGCAGAACTTTAAAAGTGCTCATCATTGGAAAACGTTCTTCGGGGCGAAAACTCTCAAGGATCT
TACCGCTGTTGAGATCCAGTTCGATGTAACCCACTCGTGCACCCAACTGATCTTCAGCATCTTTTACTTT
CACCAGCGTTTCTGGGTGAGCAAAAACAGGAAGGCAAAATGCCGCAAAAAAGGGAATAAGGGCGACACGG
AAATGTTGAATACTCATACTCTTCCTTTTTCAATATTATTGAAGCATTTATCAGGGTTATTGTCTCATGA
GCGGATACATATTTGAATGTATTTAGAAAAATAAACAAATAGGGGTTCCGCGCACATTTCCCCGAAAAGT
GCCACCTGAACGAAGCATCTGTGCTTCATTTTGTAGAACAAAAATGCAACGCGAGAGCGCTAATTTTTCA
AACAAAGAATCTGAGCTGCATTTTTACAGAACAGAAATGCAACGCGAAAGCGCTATTTTACCAACGAAGA
ATCTGTGCTTCATTTTTGTAAAACAAAAATGCAACGCGAGAGCGCTAATTTTTCAAACAAAGAATCTGAG
CTGCATTTTTACAGAACAGAAATGCAACGCGAGAGCGCTATTTTACCAACAAAGAATCTATACTTCTTTT
TTGTTCTACAAAAATGCATCCCGAGAGCGCTATTTTTCTAACAAAGCATCTTAGATTACTTTTTTTCTCC
TTTGTGCGCTCTATAATGCAGTCTCTTGATAACTTTTTGCACTGTAGGTCCGTTAAGGTTAGAAGAAGGC
TACTTTGGTGTCTATTTTCTCTTCCATAAAAAAAGCCTGACTCCACTTCCCGCGTTTACTGATTACTAGC
GAAGCTGCGGGTGCATTTTTTCAAGATAAAGGCATCCCCGATTATATTCTATACCGATGTGGATTGCGCA
TACTTTGTGAACAGAAAGTGATAGCGTTGATGATTCTTCATTGGTCAGAAAATTATGAACGGTTTCTTCT
ATTTTGTCTCTATATACTACGTATAGGAAATGTTTACATTTTCGTATTGTTTTCGATTCACTCTATGAAT
AGTTCTTACTACAATTTTTTTGTCTAAAGAGTAATACTAGAGATAAACATAAAAAATGTAGAGGTCGAGT
TTAGATGCAAGTTCAAGGAGCGAAAGGTGGATGGGTAGGTTATATAGGGATATAGCACAGAGATATATAG
CAAAGAGATACTTTTGAGCAATGTTTGTGGAAGCGGTATTCGCAATATTTTAGTAGCTCGTTACAGTCCG
GTGCGTTTTTGGTTTTTTGAAAGTGCGTCTTCAGAGCGCTTTTGGTTTTCAAAAGCGCTCTGAAGTTCCT
ATACTTTCTAGAGAATAGGAACTTCGGAATAGGAACTTCAAAGCGTTTCCGAAAACGAGCGCTTCCGAAA
ATGCAACGCGAGCTGCGCACATACAGCTCACTGTTCACGTCGCACCTATATCTGCGTGTTGCCTGTATAT
ATATATACATGAGAAGAACGGCATAGTGCGTGTTTATGCTTAAATGCGTACTTATATGCGTCTATTTATG
TAGGATGAAAGGTAGTCTAGTACCTCCTGTGATATTATCCCATTCCATGCGGGGTATCGTATGCTTCCTT
CAGCACTACCCTTTAGCTGTTCTATATGCTGCCACTCCTCAATTGGATTAGTCTCATCCTTCAATGCTAT
CATTTCCTTTGATATTGGATCATACTAAGAAACCATTATTATCATGACATTAACCTATAAAAATAGGCGT
ATCACGAGGCCCTTTCGTCTCGCGCGTTTCGGTGATGACGGTGAAAACCTCTGACACATGCAGCGGCGCG
CCAACAAATATATTGCAAGTAGTGACCTATGGTGTGTAGATATACGTACAGTTAGTTACGAGCCTAAAGA
CACAACGTGTTTGTTAATTATACTGTCGCTGTAATATCTTCTCTTCCATTATCACCGGTCATTCCTTGCA
GGGGCGGTAGTACCCGGAGACCCTGAACTTTTCTTTTTTTTTTTGCGAAATTAAAAAGTTCATTTTCAAT
TCGACAATGAGATCTACAAGCCATTGTTTTATGTTGATGAGAGCCAGCTTAAAGAGTTAAAAATTTCATA
GCTA
[474 nt withheld, positions 3995-4468]
TAGAGCACGCAGCACGCTGTATTTACGTATTTAATTTTATATATTTGTGCATACACTACTAGGGAAGACT
TGAAAAAAACCTAGGAAATGAAAAAACGACACAGGAAGTCCCGTATTTACTATTTTTTCCTTCCTTTTGA
TGGGGCAGGGCGGAAATAGAGGATAGGATAAGCCATTACCCTGTTATCCCTAGACATGGAGGCCCAGAAT
ACCCTCCTTAACAGTCTTGACGTGCGCAGCTCAGGGGCATGATGTGACTGTCGCCCGTACATTTAGCCCA
TACATCCCCATGTATAATCATTTGCATCCATACATTTTGATGGCCGCACGGCGCGAAGCAAAAATTACGG
CTCCTCGCTGCAGACCTGCGAGCAGGGAAACGCTCCCCTCACAGACGCGTTGAATTGTCCCCACGCCGCG
CCCCTGTAGAGAAATATAAAAGGTTAGGATTTGCCACTGAGGTTCTTCTTTCATGTACTTCCTTTTAAAA
TCTTGCTAGGGTACAGTTCTCACATCACATCCGAACATAAACAACCATGGGTAAAAAGCCTGAACTCACC
GCGACGTCTGTCGAGAAGTTTCTGATCGAAAAGTTCGACAGCGTCTCCGACCTGATGCAGCTCTCGGAGG
GCGAAGAATCTCGTGCTTTCAGCTTCGATGTAGGAGGGCGTGGATATGTCCTGCGGGTAAATAGCTGCGC
CGATGGTTTCTACAAAGATCGTTATGTTTATCGGCACTTTGCATCGGCCGCGCTCCCGATTCCGGAAGTG
CTTGACATTGGGGAATTCAGCGAGAGCCTGACCTATTGCATCTCCCGCCGTGCACAGGGTGTCACGTTGC
AAGACCTGCCTGAAACCGAACTGCCCGCTGTTCTGCAGCCGGTCGCGGAGGCCATGGATGCGATCGCTGC
GGCCGATCTTAGCCAGACGAGCGGGTTCGGCCCATTCGGACCGCAAGGAATCGGTCAATACACTACATGG
CGTGATTTCATATGCGCGATTGCTGATCCCCATGTGTATCACTGGCAAACTGTGATGGACGACACCGTCA
GTGCGTCCGTCGCGCAGGCTCTCGATGAGCTGATGCTTTGGGCCGAGGACTGCCCCGAAGTCCGGCACCT
CGTGCACGCGGATTTCGGCTCCAACAATGTCCTGACGGACAATGGCCGCATAACAGCGGTCATTGACTGG
AGCGAGGCGATGTTCGGGGATTCCCAATACGAGGTCGCCAACATCTTCTTCTGGAGGCCGTGGTTGGCTT
GTATGGAGCAGCAGACGCGCTACTTCGAGCGGAGGCATCCGGAGCTTGCAGGATCGCCGCGGCTCCGGGC
GTATATGCTCCGCATTGGTCTTGACCAACTCTATCAGAGCTTGGTTGACGGCAATTTCGATGATGCAGCT
TGGGCGCAGGGTCGATGCGACGCAATCGTCCGATCCGGAGCCGGGACTGTCGGGCGTACACAAATCGCCC
GCAGAAGCGCGGCCGTCTGGACCGATGGCTGTGTAGAAGTACTCGCCGATAGTGGAAACCGACGCCCCAG
CACTCGTCCGAGGGCAAAGGAATAATCAGTACTGACAATAAAAAGATTCTTGTTTTCAAGAACTTGTCAT
TTGTATAGTTTTTTTATATTGTAGTTGTTCTATTTTAATCAAATGTTAGCGTGATTTATATTTTTTTTCG
CCTCGACATCATCTGCCCAGATGCGAAGTTAAGTGCGCAGAAAGTAATATCATGCGTCAATCGTATGTGA
ATGCTGGTCGCTATACTGTTAATTAA
Features (pLannotate 1.2.2; 11 found; start..end, strand, type, name):
     64..332     +  promoter       SNR52 promoter: promoter for the S. cerevisiae small nucleolar RNA gene SNR52
    353..427     +  misc_RNA       gRNA scaffold: guide RNA scaffold for the Streptococcus pyogenes CRISPR/Cas9 system
    432..451     +  terminator     SUP4 terminator: transcription terminator for the S. cerevisiae SUP4 tRNA gene
    498..1086    -  rep_origin     ori: high-copy-number ColE1/pMB1/pBR322/pUC origin of replication
   1257..2117    -  CDS            AmpR: β-lactamase; bla; confers resistance to ampicillin, carbenicillin, and related antibiotics
   2118..2222    -  promoter       AmpR promoter: bla
   2249..3591    -  rep_origin     2μ ori: yeast 2μ plasmid origin of replication
   3659..3694    +  CDS            rop (fragment): Rop protein, which maintains plasmids at low copy number; rop
   3995..4468    +  CDS            FCY1 (sequence withheld): FCY1_YEAST - Experimental evidence at protein level: Swiss-Prot protein existence level 1. Catalyzes the hydrolytic deamination of cytosine to uracil or 5-methylcytosine to thymine. Is involved in the pyrimidine salvage pathway, which allows the cell to utilize cytosine for pyrimidine nucleotide synthesis. From Saccharomyces cerevisiae (strain ATCC 204508 / S288c) (Baker's yeast).
   4661..6236    +  gene           hphMX6: yeast selectable marker conferring hygromycin resistance
   6039..6236    +  terminator     TEF terminator: Ashbya gossypii TEF terminator
