>Addgene plasmid #111911 | pCB32 | addgene full sequence | sequence record 218313 | Addgene NGS Result
GACGGTCACAGCTTGTCTGTAGCGGATCTCCACGGGACCCACAGTCGTAGATGCGTCACGTGTCTTTGAA
AAGATAATGTATGATTATGCTTTCACTCATATTTATACAGAAACTTGATGTTTTCTTTCGAGTATATACA
AGGTGATTACATGTACGTTTGAAGTACAACTCTAGATTTTGTAGTGCCCTCTTGGGCTAGCGGTAAAGGT
GCGCATTTTTTCACACCCTACAATGTTCTGTTCAAAAGATTTTGGTCAAACGCTGTAGAAGTGAAAGTTG
GTGCGCATGTTTCGGCGTTCGAAACTTCTCCGCAGTGAAAGATAAATGATCGTTAGTGCAAGCTTTCAAA
CGTTTTAGAGCTAGAAATAGCAAGTTAAAATAAGGCTAGTCCGTTATCAACTTGAAAAAGTGGCACCGAG
TCGGTGGTGCTTTTTTTGTTTTTTATGTCTGTTTAAACAATGTATGAAACCCTGTATGGAGAGTGATTCT
GGCGTTTTTCCATAGGCTCCGCCCCCCTGACGAGCATCACAAAAATCGACGCTCAAGTCAGAGGTGGCGA
AACCCGACAGGACTATAAAGATACCAGGCGTTTCCCCCTGGAAGCTCCCTCGTGCGCTCTCCTGTTCCGA
CCCTGCCGCTTACCGGATACCTGTCCGCCTTTCTCCCTTCGGGAAGCGTGGCGCTTTCTCATAGCTCACG
CTGTAGGTATCTCAGTTCGGTGTAGGTCGTTCGCTCCAAGCTGGGCTGTGTGCACGAACCCCCCGTTCAG
CCCGACCGCTGCGCCTTATCCGGTAACTATCGTCTTGAGTCCAACCCGGTAAGACACGACTTATCGCCAC
TGGCAGCAGCCACTGGTAACAGGATTAGCAGAGCGAGGTATGTAGGCGGTGCTACAGAGTTCTTGAAGTG
GTGGCCTAACTACGGCTACACTAGAAGAACAGTATTTGGTATCTGCGCTCTGCTGAAGCCAGTTACCTTC
GGAAAAAGAGTTGGTAGCTCTTGATCCGGCAAACAAACCACCGCTGGTAGCGGTGGTTTTTTTGTTTGCA
AGCAGCAGATTACGCGCAGAAAAAAAGGATCTCAAGAAGATCCTTTGATCTTTTCTACGGGGTCTGACGC
TCAGTGGAACGAAAACTCACGTTAAGGGATTTTGGTCATGAGATTATCAAAAAGGATCTTCACCTAGATC
CTTTTAAATTAAAAATGAAGTTTTAAATCAATCTAAAGTATATATGAGTAAACTTGGTCTGACAGTTACC
AATGCTTAATCAGTGAGGCACCTATCTCAGCGATCTGTCTATTTCGTTCATCCATAGTTGCCTGACTCCC
CGTCGTGTAGATAACTACGATACGGGAGGGCTTACCATCTGGCCCCAGTGCTGCAATGATACCGCGAGAC
CCACGCTCACCGGCTCCAGATTTATCAGCAATAAACCAGCCAGCCGGAAGGGCCGAGCGCAGAAGTGGTC
CTGCAACTTTATCCGCCTCCATCCAGTCTATTAATTGTTGCCGGGAAGCTAGAGTAAGTAGTTCGCCAGT
TAATAGTTTGCGCAACGTTGTTGCCATTGCTACAGGCATCGTGGTGTCACGCTCGTCGTTTGGTATGGCT
TCATTCAGCTCCGGTTCCCAACGATCAAGGCGAGTTACATGATCCCCCATGTTGTGCAAAAAAGCGGTTA
GCTCCTTCGGTCCTCCGATCGTTGTCAGAAGTAAGTTGGCCGCAGTGTTATCACTCATGGTTATGGCAGC
ACTGCATAATTCTCTTACTGTCATGCCATCCGTAAGATGCTTTTCTGTGACTGGTGAGTACTCAACCAAG
TCATTCTGAGAATAGTGTATGCGGCGACCGAGTTGCTCTTGCCCGGCGTCAATACGGGATAATACCGCGC
CACATAGCAGAACTTTAAAAGTGCTCATCATTGGAAAACGTTCTTCGGGGCGAAAACTCTCAAGGATCTT
ACCGCTGTTGAGATCCAGTTCGATGTAACCCACTCGTGCACCCAACTGATCTTCAGCATCTTTTACTTTC
ACCAGCGTTTCTGGGTGAGCAAAAACAGGAAGGCAAAATGCCGCAAAAAAGGGAATAAGGGCGACACGGA
AATGTTGAATACTCATACTCTTCCTTTTTCAATATTATTGAAGCATTTATCAGGGTTATTGTCTCATGAG
CGGATACATATTTGAATGTATTTAGAAAAATAAACAAATAGGGGTTCCGCGCACATTTCCCCGAAAAGTG
CCACCTGAACGAAGCATCTGTGCTTCATTTTGTAGAACAAAAATGCAACGCGAGAGCGCTAATTTTTCAA
ACAAAGAATCTGAGCTGCATTTTTACAGAACAGAAATGCAACGCGAAAGCGCTATTTTACCAACGAAGAA
TCTGTGCTTCATTTTTGTAAAACAAAAATGCAACGCGAGAGCGCTAATTTTTCAAACAAAGAATCTGAGC
TGCATTTTTACAGAACAGAAATGCAACGCGAGAGCGCTATTTTACCAACAAAGAATCTATACTTCTTTTT
TGTTCTACAAAAATGCATCCCGAGAGCGCTATTTTTCTAACAAAGCATCTTAGATTACTTTTTTTCTCCT
TTGTGCGCTCTATAATGCAGTCTCTTGATAACTTTTTGCACTGTAGGTCCGTTAAGGTTAGAAGAAGGCT
ACTTTGGTGTCTATTTTCTCTTCCATAAAAAAAGCCTGACTCCACTTCCCGCGTTTACTGATTACTAGCG
AAGCTGCGGGTGCATTTTTTCAAGATAAAGGCATCCCCGATTATATTCTATACCGATGTGGATTGCGCAT
ACTTTGTGAACAGAAAGTGATAGCGTTGATGATTCTTCATTGGTCAGAAAATTATGAACGGTTTCTTCTA
TTTTGTCTCTATATACTACGTATAGGAAATGTTTACATTTTCGTATTGTTTTCGATTCACTCTATGAATA
GTTCTTACTACAATTTTTTTGTCTAAAGAGTAATACTAGAGATAAACATAAAAAATGTAGAGGTCGAGTT
TAGATGCAAGTTCAAGGAGCGAAAGGTGGATGGGTAGGTTATATAGGGATATAGCACAGAGATATATAGC
AAAGAGATACTTTTGAGCAATGTTTGTGGAAGCGGTATTCGCAATATTTTAGTAGCTCGTTACAGTCCGG
TGCGTTTTTGGTTTTTTGAAAGTGCGTCTTCAGAGCGCTTTTGGTTTTCAAAAGCGCTCTGAAGTTCCTA
TACTTTCTAGAGAATAGGAACTTCGGAATAGGAACTTCAAAGCGTTTCCGAAAACGAGCGCTTCCGAAAA
TGCAACGCGAGCTGCGCACATACAGCTCACTGTTCACGTCGCACCTATATCTGCGTGTTGCCTGTATATA
TATATACATGAGAAGAACGGCATAGTGCGTGTTTATGCTTAAATGCGTACTTATATGCGTCTATTTATGT
AGGATGAAAGGTAGTCTAGTACCTCCTGTGATATTATCCCATTCCATGCGGGGTATCGTATGCTTCCTTC
AGCACTACCCTTTAGCTGTTCTATATGCTGCCACTCCTCAATTGGATTAGTCTCATCCTTCAATGCTATC
ATTTCCTTTGATATTGGATCATACTAAGAAACCATTATTATCATGACATTAACCTATAAAAATAGGCGTA
TCACGAGGCCCTTTCGTCTCGCGCGTTTCGGTGATGACGGTGAAAACCTCTGACACATGCAGCGGCGCGC
CAACAAATATATTGCAAGTAGTGACCTATGGTGTGTAGATATACGTACAGTTAGTTACGAGCCTAAAGAC
ACAACGTGTTTGTTAATTATACTGTCGCTGTAATATCTTCTCTTCCATTATCACCGGTCATTCCTTGCAG
GGGCGGTAGTACCCGGAGACCCTGAACTTTTCTTTTTTTTTTTTGCGAAATTAAAAAGTTCATTTTCAAT
TCGACAATGAGGTCTACAAGCCATTGTTTTATGTTGATGAGAGCCAGCTTAAAGAGTTAAAAATTTCATA
GCTA
[474 nt withheld, positions 3995-4468]
TAGAGCACGCAGCACGCTGTATTTACGTATTTAATTTTATATATTTGTGCATACACTACTAGGGAAGACT
TGAAAAAAACCTAGGAAATGAAAAAACGACACAGGAAGTCCCGTATTTACTATTTTTTCCTTCCTTTTGA
TGGGGCAGGGCGGAAATAGAGGATAGGATAAGCCATTACCCTGTTATCCCTAGACATGGAGGCCCAGAAT
ACCCTCCTTGACAGTCTTGACGTGCGCAGCTCAGGGGCATGATGTGACTGTCGCCCGTACATTTAGCCCA
TACATCCCCATGTATAATCATTTGCATCCATACATTTTGATGGCCGCACGGCGCGAAGCAAAAATTACGG
CTCCTCGCTGCGGACCTGCGAGCAGGGAAACGCTCCCCTCACAGACGCGTTGAATTGTCCCCACGCCGCG
CCCCTGTAGAGAAATATAAAAGGTTAGGATTCGCCACTGAGGTTCTTCTTTCATATACTTCCTTTTAAAA
TCTTGCTAGGATACAGTTCTCACATCACATCCGAACATAAACAACCATGGGTAAAAAGCCTGAACTCACC
GCGACGTCTGTCGAGAAGTTTCTGATCGAAAAGTTCGACAGCGTCTCCGACCTGATGCAGCTCTCGGAGG
GCGAAGAATCTCGTGCTTTCAGCTTCGATGTAGGAGGGCGTGGATATGTCCTGCGGGTAAATAGCTGCGC
CGATGGTTTCTACAAAGATCGTTATGTTTATCGGCACTTTGCATCGGCCGCGCTCCCGATTCCGGAAGTG
CTTGACATTGGGGAATTCAGCGAGAGCCTGACCTATTGCATCTCCCGCCGTGCACAGGGTGTCACGTTGC
AAGACCTGCCTGAAACCGAACTGCCCGCTGTTCTGCAGCCGGTCGCGGAGGCCATGGATGCGATCGCTGC
GGCCGATCTTAGCCAGACGAGCGGGTTCGGCCCATTCGGACCGCAAGGAATCGGTCAATACACTACATGG
CGTGATTTCATATGCGCGATTGCTGATCCCCATGTGTATCACTGGCAAACTGTGATGGACGACACCGTCA
GTGCGTCCGTCGCGCAGGCTCTCGATGAGCTGATGCTTTGGGCCGAGGACTGCCCCGAAGTCCGGCACCT
CGTGCACGCGGATTTCGGCTCCAACAATGTCCTGACGGACAATGGCCGCATAACAGCGGTCATTGACTGG
AGCGAGGCGATGTTCGGGGATTCCCAATACGAGGTCGCCAACATCTTCTTCTGGAGGCCGTGGTTGGCTT
GTATGGAGCAGCAGACGCGCTACTTCGAGCGGAGGCATCCGGAGCTTGCAGGATCGCCGCGGCTCCGGGC
GTATATGCTCCGCATTGGTCTTGACCAACTCTATCAGAGCTTGGTTGACGGCAATTTCGATGATGCAGCT
TGGGCGCAGGGTCGATGCGACGCAATCGTCCGATCCGGAGCCGGGACTGTCGGGCGTACACAAATCGCCC
GCAGAAGCGCGGCCGTCTGGACCGATGGCTGTGTAGAAGTACTCGCCGATAGTGGAAACCGACGCCCCAG
CACTCGTCCGAGGGCAAAGGAATAATCAGTACTGACAATAAAAAGATTCTTGTTTTCAAGAACTTGTCAT
TTGTATAGTTTTTTTATATTGTAGTTGTTCTATTTTAATCAAATGTTAGCGTGATTTATATTTTTTTTCG
CCTCGACATCATCTGCCCAGATGCGAAGTTAAGTGCGCAGAAAGTAATATCATGCGTCAATCGTATGTGA
ATGCTGGTCGCTATACTGTTAATTAA
Features (pLannotate 1.2.2; 11 found; start..end, strand, type, name):
     63..331     +  promoter       SNR52 promoter: promoter for the S. cerevisiae small nucleolar RNA gene SNR52
    352..426     +  misc_RNA       gRNA scaffold: guide RNA scaffold for the Streptococcus pyogenes CRISPR/Cas9 system
    431..450     +  terminator     SUP4 terminator: transcription terminator for the S. cerevisiae SUP4 tRNA gene
    497..1085    -  rep_origin     ori: high-copy-number ColE1/pMB1/pBR322/pUC origin of replication
   1256..2116    -  CDS            AmpR: β-lactamase; bla; confers resistance to ampicillin, carbenicillin, and related antibiotics
   2117..2221    -  promoter       AmpR promoter: bla
   2248..3590    -  rep_origin     2μ ori: yeast 2μ plasmid origin of replication
   3658..3693    +  CDS            rop (fragment): Rop protein, which maintains plasmids at low copy number; rop
   3995..4468    +  CDS            FCY1 (sequence withheld): FCY1_YEAST - Experimental evidence at protein level: Swiss-Prot protein existence level 1. Catalyzes the hydrolytic deamination of cytosine to uracil or 5-methylcytosine to thymine. Is involved in the pyrimidine salvage pathway, which allows the cell to utilize cytosine for pyrimidine nucleotide synthesis. From Saccharomyces cerevisiae (strain ATCC 204508 / S288c) (Baker's yeast).
   4661..6236    +  gene           hphMX6: yeast selectable marker conferring hygromycin resistance
   6039..6236    +  terminator     TEF terminator: Ashbya gossypii TEF terminator
