[The description below was written by a language model from this plasmid's Addgene catalogue record and pLannotate feature annotations shown in this document.]
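Description:
pCB32 is a 6,244 bp E. coli–yeast shuttle plasmid that delivers a CRISPR guide RNA in Saccharomyces cerevisiae. It derives from the pRSMulti425 Hyg-Leu backbone, in which the leucine marker was removed and replaced with a gRNA cassette. In bacteria it replicates from a high-copy ColE1/pUC-type origin and is selected with ampicillin through the β-lactamase gene and its native promoter. In yeast it is maintained episomally at multiple copies by the 2μ origin and selected with hygromycin through the hphMX6 cassette, which ends in the Ashbya gossypii TEF terminator. A short rop fragment is also annotated and appears to be a backbone remnant.

The payload is a single guide expression unit. The SNR52 small nucleolar RNA promoter, transcribed by RNA polymerase III, drives a 20-nucleotide spacer directed at the yeast Nte1 locus. The spacer is fused to the Streptococcus pyogenes Cas9 gRNA scaffold, and transcription stops at the SUP4 tRNA terminator. No Cas9 coding sequence is annotated, so the nuclease must come from another plasmid or from the host strain.

The feature table also detects an FCY1 (cytosine deaminase) open reading frame upstream of the hygromycin marker. FCY1 is commonly used for counter-selection with 5-fluorocytosine, which could allow the plasmid to be cured after editing, but the record does not state this purpose or name the gene's promoter. The depositor and sequencing-derived records carry the same feature set, with some coordinates offset by one base. The stated use is targeting the Nte1 locus, presumably for Cas9-mediated cutting or integration, though the record gives no further detail.
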