Addgene plasmid #111911: pCB32
Purpose: Expresses gRNA to target Nte1 locus and has HygR marker
Depositing lab: Yi Tang. Depositing organization: University of California, Los Angeles (UCLA).
Backbone
  Vector backbone: pRSMulti425 Hyg-Leu
  Backbone manufacturer: Stanford Genome Technology Center
  Modifications to backbone: Removed Leu marker and replaced with gRNA cassette
  Vector type: Bacterial Expression, Yeast Expression, CRISPR
  Selectable markers: Hygromycin
Growth in bacteria
  Bacterial resistance: Ampicillin, 100 μg/mL
  Growth temperature: 37°C
  Growth strain: DH5alpha
  Copy number: High Copy
Gene/Insert
  Gene/Insert name: gRNA cassette targeting Nte1 locus
  gRNA/shRNA sequence: GTTAGTGCAAGCTTTCAAAC
  Species: S. cerevisiae (budding yeast)
  Promoter: SNR52p
  Cloning method: Unknown
  Sequencing primers: 5′ agcttgtctgtaagcgga; 3′ cctatggaaaaacgccagAAT
Terms and licenses: Academic/Nonprofit Terms; Industry Terms: Not Available to Industry
How to cite: pCB32 was a gift from Yi Tang (Addgene plasmid # 111911 ; http://n2t.net/addgene:111911 ; RRID:Addgene_111911)
